>Addgene plasmid #194769 | pHACK(Gal4)-DONR(T2A-LexAGAD) | addgene full sequence | sequence record 381835 | Addgene NGS Result
CATGATGAAATAACATAAGGTGGTCCCGTCGGCAAGAGACATCCACTTAACGTATGCTTGCAATAAGTGC
GAGTGAAAGGAATAGTATTCTGAGTGTCGTATTGAGTCTGAGTGAGACAGCGATATGATTGTTGATTAAC
CCTTAGCATGTCCGTGGGGTTTGAATTAACTCATAATATTAATTAGACGAAATTATTTTTAAAGTTTTAT
TTTTAATAATTTGCGAGTACGCAAAGCTTGGCTGCATGAAGCTACTGTCTTCTATCGAACAAGCATGCGA
TATTTGCCGACTTAAAAAGCTCAAGTGCTCCAAAGAAAAACCGAAGTGCGCCAAGTGTCTGAAGAACAAC
TGGGAGTGTCGCTACTCTCCCAAAACCAAAAGGTCTCCGCTGACTAGGGCACATCTGACAGAAGTGGAAT
CAAGGCTAGAAAGACTGGAACAGCTATTTCTACTGATTTTTCCTCGAGAAGACCTTGACATGATTTTGAA
AATGGATTCTTTACAGGATATAAAAGCATTGTTAACAGGATTATTTGTACAAGATAATGTGAATAAAGAT
GCCGTCACAGATAGATTGGCTTCAGTGGAGACTGATATGCCTCTAACATTGAGACAGCATAGAATAAGTG
CGACATCATCATCGGAAGAGAGTAGTAACAAAGGTCAAAGACAGTTGACTGTATCGATTGACTCGGCAGC
TCATCATGATAACTCCACAATTCCGTTGGATTTTATGCCCAGGGATGCTCTTCATGGATTTGATTGGTCT
GAAGAGGATGACATGTCGGATGGCTTGCCCTTCCTGAAAACGGACCCCAACAATAATGGGTTCTTTGGCG
ACGGTTCTCTCTTATGTATTCTTCGATCTATTGGCTTTAAACCGGAAAATTACACGAACTCTAACGTTAA
CAGGCTCCCGACCATGATTACGGATAGATACACGTTGGCTTCTAGATCCACAACATCCCGTTTACTTCAA
AGTTATCTCAATAATTTTCACCCCTACTGCCCTATCGTGCACTCACCGACGCTAATGATGTTGTATAATA
ACCAGATTGAAATCGCGTCGAAGGATCAATGGCAAATCCTTTTTAACTGCATATTAGCCATTGGAGCCTG
GTGTATAGAGGGGGAATCTACTGATATAGATGTTTTTTACTATCAAAATGCTAAATCTCATTTGACGAGC
AAGGTCTTCGAGTCAGGTTCCATAATTTTGGTGACAGCCCTACATCTTCTGTCGCGATATACACAGTGGA
GGCAGAAAACAAATACTAGCTATAATTTTCACAGCTTTTCCATAAGAATGGCCATATCATTGGGCTTGAA
TAGGGACCTCCCCTCGTCCTTCAGTGATAGCAGCGGAGAGGGCAGAGGAAGTCTGCTAACATGCGGTGAC
GTCGAGGAGAATCCTGGCCCAGGAAGCGGAGGCGCTAGCATGCCACCCAAGAAGAAGCGAAAAGTAGAAG
ATCCAATGAAGGCTCTCACGGCCCGACAACAGGAAGTTTTTGATTTGATACGGGATCATATATCCCAAAC
GGGTATGCCTCCGACCCGCGCAGAGATAGCACAGCGACTGGGCTTTCGATCGCCTAACGCCGCGGAGGAG
CACTTGAAGGCACTGGCCCGCAAGGGTGTCATTGAAATCGTGTCCGGTGCGAGCCGCGGAATCCGGCTGT
TGCAGGAGGAGGAAGAGGGCCTGCCACTGGTGGGACGCGTGGCCGCTGGCGAGCCGCTGCTGGCCCAGCA
ACACATAGAGGGACACTATCAGGTGGACCCCTCCTTGTTTAAGCCAAATGCTGATTTCCTGTTGCGGGTG
TCGGGAATGTCCATGAAGGACATCGGTATTATGGATGGTGACCTCCTCGCCGTCCATAAGACACAGGATG
TCAGGAACGGCCAGGTAGTCGTTGCCAGGATAGACGATGAGGTCACTGTGAAACGTCTCAAGAAGCAAGG
CAATAAGGTCGAGCTGCTGCCGGAGAATAGCGAGTTCAAGCCGATCGTGGTGGATCTGCGACAGCAGTCC
TTTACTATCGAGGGCTTGGCCGTGGGTGTGATCCGCAACGGAGATTGGCTGGGATCCATCGACAGTGCGG
CCCACCACGACAACAGCACCATTCCACTGGACTTCATGCCTCGTGACGCACTGCATGGATTTGACTGGAG
CGAGGAGGATGATATGAGCGACGGACTCCCATTCCTGAAGACCGACCCCAATAACAATGGTTTCTTTGGC
GACGGCAGCCTGCTGTGTATCCTGCGAAGTATTGGTTTTAAGCCGGAAAATTACACGAACAGTAATGTCA
ATCGTCTTCCCACAATGATCACCGACCGTTACACGCTGGCCAGTCGCAGTACTACAAGCCGCCTGCTGCA
AAGCTATCTTAACAACTTCCACCCCTACTGCCCCATAGTGCATAGTCCTACTCTCATGATGCTTTACAAC
AATCAGATTGAGATAGCATCGAAGGACCAGTGGCAGATCCTCTTCAACTGCATTCTCGCCATCGGCGCTT
GGTGTATTGAAGGCGAGAGCACAGATATCGACGTGTTTTACTATCAAAACGCCAAGTCGCACCTCACCTC
GAAGGTCTTCGAAAGTGGAAGCATTATCCTCGTGACAGCCCTCCATCTGCTGAGTCGTTATACCCAGTGG
CGTCAGAAAACTAATACATCCTACAACTTTCATTCGTTCAGCATTCGGATGGCGATTAGCCTGGGACTTA
ATCGTGACCTCCCAAGTAGCTTCAGCGATTCGTCGATCCTGGAACAGCGCCGGAGGATTTGGTGGAGTGT
GTACAGCTGGGAGATCCAGCTGTCCCTCTTGTACGGACGCAGCATTCAGCTGAGTCAGAACACGATTTCC
TTCCCGTCCAGCGTGGACGACGTTCAACGGACAACTACGGGCCCGACCATCTACCACGGTATCATTGAGA
CGGCCCGCTTGCTTCAAGTGTTTACGAAGATTTATGAGCTGGATAAGACAGTGACTGCAGAAAAAAGTCC
TATATGTGCAAAAAAATGCTTGATGATTTGTAATGAGATTGAGGAGGTTTCGAGACAGGCACCAAAGTTT
TTACAAATGGATATTTCCACCACCGCTCTAACCAATTTGTTGAAGGAACACCCTTGGCTATCCTTTACAA
GATTCGAACTGAAGTGGAAACAGTTGTCTCTTATCATTTATGTATTAAGAGATTTTTTCACTAATTTTAC
CCAGAAAAAGTCACAACTAGAACAGGATCAAAATGATCATCAAAGTTATGAAGTTAAACGATGCTCCATC
ATGTTAAGCGATGCAGCACAAAGAACTGTTATGTCTGTAAGTAGCTATATGGACAATCATAATGTCACCC
CATATTTTGCCTGGAATTGTTCTTATTACTTGTTCAATGCAGTCCTAGTACCCATAAAGACTCTACTCTC
AAACTCAAAATCGAATGCTGAGAATAACGAGACCGCACAATTATTACAACAAATTAACACTGTTCTGATG
CTATTAAAAAAACTGGCCACTTTTAAAATCCAGACTTGTGAAAAATACATTCAAGTACTGGAAGAGGTAT
GTGCGCCGTTTCTGTTATCACAGTGTGCAATCCCATTACCGCATATCAGTTATAACAATAGTAATGGTAG
CGCCATTAAAAATATTGTCGGTTCTGCAACTATCGCCCAATACCCTACTCTTCCGGAGGAAAATGTCAAC
AATATCAGTGTTAAATATGTTTCTCCTGGCTCAGTAGGGCCTTCACCTGTGCCATTGAAATCAGGAGCAA
GTTTCAGTGATCTAGTCAAGCTGTTATCTAACCGTCCACCCTCTCGTAACTCTCCAGTGACAATACCAAG
AAGCACACCTTCGCATCGCTCAGTCACGCCTTTTCTAGGGCAACAGCAACAGCTGCAATCATTAGTGCCA
CTGACCCCGTCTGCTTTGTTTGGTGGCGCCAATTTTAATCAAAGTGGGAATATTGCTGATAGCTCATTGT
CCTTCACTTTCACTAACAGTAGCAACGGTCCGAACCTCATAACAACTCAAACAAATTCTCAAGCGCTTTC
ACAACCAATTGCCTCCTCTAACGTTCATGATAACTTCATGAATAATGAAATCACGGCTAGTAAAATTGAT
GATGGTAATAATTCAAAACCACTGTCACCTGGTTGGACGGACCAAACTGCGTATAACAAAGTGAACACGT
CGCTAAGCGAAAGCCCGTTTTGTCATCGCTTTTTGTCGGGTCTCAGTTGTGGATCGAAAACCCGGAGAGT
AACCCCTTGACCCCTTGTCAGTTTCCGCATGCTCCAGCCCTTGTCCTCATATTTTCCAATCGTTTTTGGC
GTTTTTAGCTGCGGCCATTGAATGTTCAAAAATTATTGTAAACTTTTCAGACCCCCTCCGTGTGTGTGTG
TGTGTGTGTGCTTCTGTGTATGTGGAAAAGTTCGAATTCTAGTTGGGAAATCAATTAAAAGCGCTTGTTG
GACTCGCACCACAACTTTCCCTTTCGATCGCCCCTGCGGCTTGGTTCAACTGGTCAAGGCCTCTAGCTCC
CGAAAACCGTCGAAAATTGGTTTGGCACTTTTTATAGCCACCCAATATAATACCAAGTTCAGACAGAAAT
TGATATGGGTATTGGACTGATCAATAACTTAAGTTCCCTCACTGAATTATCCTTAACTCTTGTGCATGCC
TATTTATGTGAAAACAATCAAAATTACTCAATTATGTATGCACAGGTATTGAAAGCTCCCACTATTTAGT
TTTTGTTTTAATTATCTGTCTTTAGAACTTTAAATGGAAAAACATGACTTATATGTATGAACAAAAATTC
CAATCGATCACTTTAGGCGGCCGCCAATGCCAACAGAAGCATTATTTTTTTCCTTTCCCGATCTCTCAAG
CACACTCAGTTGATCTCAGTCGCAAAACTCGTTACTCACTCTTAATATTTCCTCTTCTTTGCACTTTCCT
GGTGGAATGCATTCTCTATTTTCCTCTCCCTACTGCACATACTCTTTGAGCTCTCTAGCAGATACCCTAA
CAATTTCTAATCATCCACGAATAATAAACAAAGATTTCTAATATCTTAAACCTGTTTTATATACTTATTA
TTCAAAAAAAAAAGTGTGGCAAAAAAAAAGAGCACTTCAACGTTTGTTGAACAAAGGATATAATTTTGTA
AGGGTATCTAGAAGTTTTCATGCCTCTCTTCATCCACTCTTCTCAACCTCATGCGATAGCTGCTGCGCTC
TCTCGTTTATCGTTCGGTTGAGGTTTTATAATTCTCAAATACTTTTTCCCGAAGTGGTGCCTTTAAATAG
CGTATATGAGTGGAAGACTTTCGATGTGCAGCGTACCACAACGTTTAAGAGCTATGCTGGAAACAGCATA
GCAAGTTTAAATAAGGCTAGTCCGTTATCAACTTTGCTGGAAACAGCAAAGTGGCACCGAGTCGGTGCTT
TTTTTGCTCACCTGTGATTGCTCCTACTCAAATACAAAAACATCAAATTTTCTGTCAATAAAGCATATTT
ATTTATATTTATTTTACAGGAAAGAATTCCTTTTAAAGTGTATTTTAACCTATAATGAAAAACGATTAAA
AAAAATACATAAAATAATTCGAAAATTTTTGAATAGCCCAGGTTGATAAAAATTCATTTCATACGTTTTA
TAACTTATGCCCCTAAGTATTTTTTGACCATAGTGTTTCAATTCTACATTAATTTTACAGAGTAGAATGA
AACGCCACCTACTCAGCCAAGAGGCGAAAAGGTTAGCTCGCCAAGCAGAGAGGGCGCCAGTGCTCACTAC
TTTTTATAATTCTCAACTTCTTTTTCCAGACTCAGTTCGTATATATAGACCTATTTTCAATTTAACGTCG
TGTATTCTGAGAAAGCTGGAGTTTAAGAGCTATGCTGGAAACAGCATAGCAAGTTTAAATAAGGCTAGTC
CGTTATCAACTTTGCTGGAAACAGCAAAGTGGCACCGAGTCGGTGCTTTTTTTGCCTACCTGGAGCCTGA
GAGTTGTTCAATAAAATAAAAATGTTTCGTTTTTTTGCTTTCGCCAGTATTTATTATTTTTCATCAATAT
GTATTCAATTTGGTATGTATTTACGCGTGGCTTGCTGTTCTTCGCGTTCAAAATCTCCAGCTCCATTTTG
CTTTCGGTGCGCTTGCAATCAGTACTGTCCAAAATCGAAAATCGCCGAACCGTAGTGTGACCGTGCGGGG
CTCTGCGAAAATAAACTTTTTTAGGTATATGGCCACACACGGGGAAAGCACAGTGGATTATATGTATTAA
TATATTATGCAGGTTTTCATTACTTATCCAGATGTAAGCCCACTTAAAGCGATTTAACAATTATTTGCCG
AAAGAGTATAAACAAATTTCACATAAAAATGGATTAAGAAAAGCTTGTGTAAGATTATGCGCAGCGTTGC
CAGATAGCTCCATTTAAAACACTTCAAAAACAATAAGTTTAGAAAATATATACATAAATAGCAGTCGTTG
CCGCAACGCTCAACACATCACACTTTTAAAACACCCTTTACCTACACAGAATTACTTTTTAAATTTCCAG
TCAAGCTGCGAGTTTCAAAATTATAGCCGGTAGAGAAGACAGTGCTATTTCAAAAGCAAACTAACAAGGG
TCTTAAATTTCAAAACACCAATCCTAACAAGCCTTGGACTTTTGTAAGTTTAGATCAAAGGTGGCATTGC
ATTCAATGTCATGGTAAGAAGTAGGTCGTCTAGGTAGAAATCCTCATTCAGCCGGTCAAGTCAGTACGAG
AAAGGTCTCAATTTGAAATTGTCTTAAAAATATTTTATTGTTTTGTACTGTGGTGAGTTTAAACGAAAAA
CACAAAAAAAAAGTGATACACAGAAATCATAAAAAATTTTAATACAAGGTATTCGTACGTATCAAAAACA
TTTCGGCACAATTTTTTTTCTCTGTACTAAAGTGTTACGAACACTACGGTATTTTTTAGTGATTTTCAAC
GGACACCGAAGGTATATAAACAGCGTTCGCGAACGGTCGCCTTCAAAACCAATTGACATTTGCAGCAGCA
AGTACAAGTAGAAAGTAAAGCGCAATCAGCGAAAAATTTATACTTAATTGTTGGTGATTAAAGTACAATT
AAAAGAACATTCTCGAAAGTCACAAGAAACGTAAGTTTTTAACTCGCTGTTACCAATTAGTAATAAGAGC
AACAAGACGTTGAGTAATTTCAAGAAAAACTGCATTTCAAGGTCTTTGTTCGGCCATTTTTTTTTTATTC
AACGCTCTACGTAATTACAAAATAAGAAATTGGCAGCCACGCATCTTGTTTTCCCAATGAATTGGCATCA
AAACGCAAACAAATCTATAAATAAAACTTGCGTGTTGATTTTCGCCAAGATTTATTGGCAAATTGTGAAA
TTCGCAGTGACGCATTTGAAAATTCGAGAAATCACGAACGCACTCGAGCATTTGTGTGCATGTTATTAGT
TAGTTGTTTAGTTAATTGAAGTATTTTACCAACGAAATCCACTTATTTTTAGCTGAAATAGAGTAGGTTG
CTTAAACAAAGCCACGTCTGAAAATTTCTTATTGCTTGTAGTTGTGACGTCACCATATACACACAAAATA
ATGTGTATGCATGCGTTTCAGCTGTGTATATATACATGCACACACTCGCATTATGAAAACGATGACGAGC
AACGGAACAGGTTTCTCAACTACCTTTGTTCCTGTTTCTTCGCTTTCCTTTGTTCCAATATTCGTAGAGG
GTTAATAGGGGTTTCTCAACAAAGTTGGCGTCGATAAATAAGTTTCCCATTTTTATTCCCCAGCCAGGAA
GTTAGTTTCAATAGTTTTGTAATTTCAACGAAACTCATTTGATTTCGTACTAATTTTCCACATCTCTATT
TTCTGCCCGCAGAATAATCCAACTGAATAGGGAATTGGGAACTTAAAAAAAAAAATCAAAATGAGCGGTA
CCGATCGCAGCCCCCCCAAGAAGAAGCGCAAGGTGGAGTTCGGATCCGGTGGCGGCGGAAGTGGAGGTGG
AGGCTCGATGGTGTCCAAGGGCGAGGAGCTGATCAAGGAGAACATGCACATGAAGCTGTACATGGAGGGC
ACCGTGGACAACCACCACTTCAAGTGCACCTCCGAGGGCGAGGGCAAGCCCTACGAGGGCACCCAGACCA
TGCGCATCAAGGTGGTGGAGGGCGGCCCCCTGCCCTTCGCCTTCGACATCCTGGCCACCTCCTTCCTGTA
CGGCTCCAAGACCTTCATCAACCACACCCAGGGCATCCCCGACTTCTTCAAGCAGTCCTTCCCCGAGGGC
TTCACCTGGGAGCGCGTGACCACCTACGAGGACGGCGGCGTGCTGACCGCCACCCAGGACACCTCCCTGC
AAGACGGCTGCCTGATCTACAACGTGAAGATCCGCGGCGTGAACTTCACCTCCAACGGCCCCGTGATGCA
GAAGAAGACCCTGGGCTGGGAGGCCTTCACCGAGACCCTGTACCCCGCCGACGGCGGCCTGGAGGGCCGC
AACGACATGGCCCTGAAGCTGGTGGGCGGCTCCCACCTGATCGCCAACGCCAAGACCACCTACCGCTCCA
AGAAGCCCGCCAAGAACCTGAAGATGCCCGGCGTGTACTACGTGGACTACCGCCTGGAGCGCATCAAGGA
GGCCAACAACGAGACCTACGTGGAGCAGCACGAGGTGGCCGTGGCCCGCTACTGCGACCTGCCCTCCAAG
CTGGGCCACAAGCTGAACTAATCTAGAATTAATTAACTAAGCCAGTCGGCAATCGGACGCCTTCGAAACA
TGCAACACTAATGTTTAATTCAGATTTCAGCAGAGACAAGCTAAAACACCGACGAGTTGTAATCATTTCT
GTGCGCCAGCATATATTTCTTATATACAACGTAATACATAATTATGTAATTCTAGCATCTCCCCAACACT
CACATACAAACAAACAAAAAATACAAACACACAAAACGTATTTACCCGCACGCATCCTTGGCGAGGTTGA
GTATGAAACAAAAACAAAACTTAATTTAGAGCAAAGTAATTACACGAATAAATTTAATAAAAAAAAACTA
TAATAAAAACGCCAATCATGTTATTTCCNAAAAAAAAAAAAAAAAAAACTAGACGAGATGTTTGCGCTTG
TGTCGATGAATGTAAAGAATTGCAACTACATAGATGGTAATTAATTTCAGCTGTAAGAAGTACAAGTTTT
TCATAATTGTGAGAAAAGTGCAGTAGTATCGCTTAAAGTTCAGTTTTAATCAGGGCATTTAGCAGCTCGA
ACCCAATGTATTTGTAAGCCCAATAAACGTGTAAATGCCTAGAGCAAAATATCACAACTGTAGCTTTTCA
TCCGAAAGATAATAATGAATAGACTGACCTGACGTTTTTCAAAATGCGACTAGTGGCCTAATTCTAGTAT
GTATGTAAGTTAATAAAACCCATTTTTGCGGAAAGTAGATAAAAAAAACATTTTTTTTTTTTACTGCACT
GGATATCATTGAACTTATCTGATCAGTTTTAAATTTACTTCGATCCAAGGGTATTTGATGTACCAGGTTC
TTTCGATTACCTCTCACTCAAAATGACATTCCACTCAAAGTCAGCGCTGTTTGCCTCCTTCTCTGTCCAC
AGAAATATCGCCGTCTCTTTCGCCGCTGCGTCCGCTATCTCTTTCGCCACCGTTTGTAGCGTTACGTAGC
GTCAATGTCCGCCTTCAGTTGCATTTTGTCAGCGGTTTCGTGACGAAGCTCCAAGCGGTTTACGCCATCA
ATTAAACACAAAGTGCTGTGCCAAAACTCCTCTCGCTTCTTATTTTTGTTTGTTTTTTGAGTGATTGGGG
TGGTGATTGGTTTTGGGTGGGTAAGCAGGGGAAAGTGTGAAAAATCCCGGCAATGGGCCAAGAGGATCAG
GAGCTATTAATTCGCGGAGGCAGCAAACACCCATCTGCCGAGCATCTGAACAATGTGAGTAGTACATGTG
CATACATCTTAAGTTCACTTGATCTATAGGAACTGCGATTGCAACATCAAATTGTCTGCGGCGTGAGAAC
TGCGACCCACAAAAATCCCAAACCGCAATTGCACAAACAAATAGTGACACGAAACAGATTATTCTGGTAG
CTGTTCTCGCTATATAAGACAATTTTTGAGATCATATCATGATCAAGACATCTAAAGGCATTCATTTTCG
ACTATATTCTTTTTTACAAAAAATATAACAACCAGATATTTTAAGCTGATCCTAGATGCACAAAAAATAA
ATAAAAGTATAAACCTACTTCGTAGGATACTTCGGGGTACTTTTTGTTCGGGGTTAGATGAGCATAACGC
TTGTAGTTGATATTTGAGATCCCCTATCATTGCAGGGTGACAGCGGAGCGGCTTCGCAGAGCTGCATTAA
CCAGGGCTTCGGGCAGGCCAAAAACTACGGCACGCTCCGGCCACCCAGTCCGCCGGAGGACTCCGGTTCA
GGGAGCGGCCAACTAGCCGAGAACCTCACCTATGCCTGGCACAATATGGACATCTTTGGGGCGGTCAATC
AGCCGGGCTCCGGATGGCGGCAGCTGGTCAACCGGACACGCGGACTATTCTGCAACGAGCGACACATACC
GGCGCCCAGGAAACATTTGCTCAAGAACGGTGAGTTTCTATTCGCAGTCGGCTGATCTGTGTGAAATCTT
AATAAAGGGTCCAATTACCAATTTGAAACTCAGTTTGCGGCGTGGCCTATCCGGGCGAACTTTTGGCCGT
GATGGGCAGTTCCGGTGCCGGAAAGACGACCCTGCTGAATGCCCTTGCCTTTCGATCGCCGCAGGGCATC
CAAGTATCGCCATCCGGGATGCGACTGCTCAATGGCCAACCTGTGGACGCCAAGGAGATGCAGGCCAGGT
GCGCCTATGTCCAGCAGGATGACCTCTTTATCGGCTCCCTAACGGCCAGGGAACACCTGATTTTCCAAGC
CATGGTGCGGATGCCACGACATCTGACCTATCGGCAGCGAGTGGCCCGCGTGGATCAGGTGATCCAGGAG
CTTTCGCTCAGCAAATGTCAGCACACGATCATCGGTGTGCCCGGCAGGGTGAAAGGTCTGTCCGGCGGAG
AAAGGAAGCGTCTGGCATTCGCCTCCGAGGCTCTAACCGATCCGCCGCTTCTGATCTGCGATGAGCCCAC
CTCCGGACTGGACTCCTTTACCGCCCACAGCGTCGTCCAGGTGCTGAAGAAGCTGTCGCAGAAGGGCAAG
ACCGTCATCCTGACCATTCATCAGCCGTCTTCCGAGCTGTTTGAGCTCTTTGACAAGATCCTTCTGATGG
CCGAGGGCAGGGTAGCTTTCTTGGGCACTCCCAGCGAAGCCGTCGACTTCTTTTCCTAGTGAGTTCGATG
TGTTTATTAAGGGTATCTAGTATTACATAACATCTCAACTCCTATCCAGCGTGGGTGCCCAGTGTCCTAC
CAACTACAATCCGGCGGACTTTTACGTACAGGTGTTGGCCGTTGTGCCCGGACGGGAGATCGAGTCCCGT
GATCGGATCGCCAAGATATGCGACAATTTTGCCATTAGCAAAGTAGCCCGGGATATGGAGCAGTTGTTGG
CCACCAAAAATCTGGAGAAGCCACTGGAGCAGCCGGAGAATGGGTACACCTACAAGGCCACCTGGTTCAT
GCAGTTCCGGGCGGTCCTGTGGCGATCCTGGCTGTCGGTGCTCAAGGAACCACTCCTCGTAAAAGTGCGA
CTTATTCAGACAACGGTGAGTGGTTCCAGTGGAAACAAATGATATAACGCTTACAATTCTTGGAAACAAA
TTCGCTAGATTTTAGATAGAATTGCCTGATTCCACACCCTTCTTAGTTTTTTTCAATGAGATGTATAGTT
TATAGTTTTGCAGAAGATAAATAAATTTCATTTAACTCGCGAATATTAATGAGATGCGAGTAACATTTTA
ATTTGCAGATGGTTGCCATCTTGATTGGCCTCATCTTTTTGGGCCAACAACTCACGCAAGTGGGTGTGAT
GAATATCAACGGAGCCATCTTCCTCTTCCTGACCAACATGACCTTTCAAAACGTCTTTGCCACGATAAAT
GTAAGTCATGTTTAGAATACATTTGCATTTCAATAATTTACTAACTTTCTAATGAATCGATTCGATTTAG
GTGTTCACCTCAGAGCTGCCAGTTTTTATGAGGGAGGCCCGAAGTCGACTTTATCGCTGTGACACATACT
TTCTGGGCAAAACGATTGCCGAATTGCCGCTTTTTCTCACAGTGCCACTGGTCTTCACGGCGATTGCCTA
TCCGATGATCGGACTGCGGGCCGGAGTGCTGCACTTCTTCAACTGCCTGGCGCTGGTCACTCTGGTGGCC
AATGTGTCAACGTCCTTCGGATATCTAATATCCTGCGCCAGCTCCTCGACCTCGATGGCGCTGTCTGTGG
GTCCGCCGGTTATCATACCATTCCTGCTCTTTGGCGGCTTCTTCTTGAACTCGGGCTCGGTGCCAGTATA
CCTCAAATGGTTGTCGTACCTCTCATGGTTCCGTTACGCCAACGAGGGTCTGCTGATTAACCAATGGGCG
GACGTGGAGCCGGGCGAAATTAGCTGCACATCGTCGAACACCACGTGCCCCAGTTCGGGCAAGGTCATCC
TGGAGACGCTTAACTTCTCCGCCGCCGATCTGCCGCTGGACTACGTGGGTCTGGCCATTCTCATCGTGAG
CTTCCGGGTGCTCGCATATCTGGCTCTAAGACTTCGGGCCCGACGCAAGGAGTAGCCGACATATATCCGA
AATAACTGCTTGTTTTTTTTTTTTACCATTATTACCATCGTGTTTACTGTTTATTGCCCCCTCAAAAAGC
TAATGTAATTATATTTGTGCCAATAAAAACAAGATATGACCTATAGAATACAAGTATTTCCCCTTCGAAC
ATCCCCACAAGTAGACTTTGGATTTGTCTTCTAACCAAAAGACTTACACACCTGCATACCTTACATCAAA
AACTCGTTTATCGCTACATAAAACACCGGGATATATTTTTTATATACATACTTTTCAAATCGCGCGCCCT
CTTCATAATTCACCTCCACCACACCACGTTTCGTAGTTGCTCTTTCGCTGTCTCCCACCCGCTCTCCGCA
ACACATTCACCTTTTGTTCGACGACCTTGGAGCGACTGTCGTTAGTTCCGCGCGATTCGGTTCGCTCAAA
TGGTTCCGAGTGGTTCATTTCGTCTCAATAGAAATTAGTAATAAATATTTGTATGTACAATTTATTTGCT
CCAATATATTTGTATATATTTCCCTCACAGCTATATTTATTCTAATTTAATATTATGACTTTTTAAGGTA
ATTTTTTGTGACCTGTTCGGAGTGATTAGCGTTACAATTTGAACTGAAAGTGACATCCAGTGTTTGTTCC
TTGTGTAGATGCATCTCAAAAAAATGGTGGGCATAATAGTGTTGTTTATATATATCAAAAATAACAACTA
TAATAATAAGAATACATTTAATTTAGAAAATGCTTGGATTTCACTGGAACTAGAATTAATTCGGCTGCTG
CTCTAAACGACGCATTTCGTACTCCAAAGTACGAATTTTTTCCCTCAAGCTCTTATTTTCATTAAACAAT
GAACAGGACCTAACGCACAGTCACGTTATTGTTTACATAAATGATTTTTTTTACTATTCAAACTTACTCT
GTTTGTGTACTCCCACTGGTATAGCCTTCTTTTATCTTTTCTGGTTCAGGCTCTATCACTTTACTAGGTA
CGGCATCTGCGTTGAGTCGCCTCCTTTTAAATGTCTGACCTTTTGCAGGTGCAGCCTTCCACTGCGAATC
ATTAAAGTGGGTATCACAAATTTGGGAGTTTTCACCAAGGCTGCACCCAAGGCTCTGCTCCCACAATTTT
CTCTTAATAGCACACTTCGGCACGTGAATTAATTTTACTCCAGTCACAGCTTTGCAGCAAAATTTGCAAT
ATTTCATTTTTTTTTATTCCACGTAAGGGTTAATGTTTTCAAAAAAAAATTCGTCCGCACACAACCTTTC
CTCTCAACAAGCAAACGTGCACTGAATTTAAGTGTATACTTCGGTAAGCTTCGGCTATCGACGGGACCAC
CTTATGTTATTTCATCATGGGCCAGACCCACGTAGTCCAGCGGCAGATCGGCGGCGGAGAAGTTAAGCGT
CTCCAGGATGACCTTGCCCGAACTGGGGCACGTGGTGTTCGACGATGTGCAGCTAATTTCGCCCGGCTCC
ACGTCCGCCCATTGGTTAATCAGCAGACCCTCGTTGGCGTAACGGAACCATGAGAGGTACGACAACCATT
TGAGGTATACTGGCACCGAGCCCGAGTTCAAGAAGAAGGCGTTTTTCCATAGGCTCCGCCCCCCTGACGA
GCATCACAAAAATCGACGCTCAAGTCAGAGGTGGCGAAACCCGACAGGACTATAAAGATACCAGGCGTTT
CCCCCTGGAAGCTCCCTCGTGCGCTCTCCTGTTCCGACCCTGCCGCTTACCGGATACCTGTCCGCCTTTC
TCCCTTCGGGAAGCGTGGCGCTTTCTCATAGCTCACGCTGTAGGTATCTCAGTTCGGTGTAGGTCGTTCG
CTCCAAGCTGGGCTGTGTGCACGAACCCCCCGTTCAGCCCGACCGCTGCGCCTTATCCGGTAACTATCGT
CTTGAGTCCAACCCGGTAAGACACGACTTATCGCCACTGGCAGCAGCCACTGGTAACAGGATTAGCAGAG
CGAGGTATGTAGGCGGTGCTACAGAGTTCTTGAAGTGGTGGCCTAACTACGGCTACACTAGAAGAACAGT
ATTTGGTATCTGCGCTCTGCTGAAGCCAGTTACCTTCGGAAAAAGAGTTGGTAGCTCTTGATCCGGCAAA
CAAACCACCGCTGGTAGCGGTGGTTTTTTTGTTTGCAAGCAGCAGATTACGCGCAGAAAAAAAGGATCTC
AAGAAGATCCTTTGATCTTTTCTACGGGGTCTGACGCTCAGTGGAACGAAAACTCACGTTAAGGGATTTT
GGTCATGAGATTATCAAAAAGGATCTTCACCTAGATCCTTTTAAATTAAAAATGAAGTTTTAAATCAATC
TAAAGTATATATGAGTAAACTTGGTCTGACAGTTACCAATGCTTAATCAGTGAGGCACCTATCTCAGCGA
TCTGTCTATTTCGTTCATCCATAGTTGCCTGACTCCCCGTCGTGTAGATAACTACGATACGGGAGGGCTT
ACCATCTGGCCCCAGTGCTGCAATGATACCGCGAGACCCACGCTCACCGGCTCCAGATTTATCAGCAATA
AACCAGCCAGCCGGAAGGGCCGAGCGCAGAAGTGGTCCTGCAACTTTATCCGCCTCCATCCAGTCTATTA
ATTGTTGCCGGGAAGCTAGAGTAAGTAGTTCGCCAGTTAATAGTTTGCGCAACGTTGTTGCCATTGCTAC
AGGCATCGTGGTGTCACGCTCGTCGTTTGGTATGGCTTCATTCAGCTCCGGTTCCCAACGATCAAGGCGA
GTTACATGATCCCCCATGTTGTGCAAAAAAGCGGTTAGCTCCTTCGGTCCTCCGATCGTTGTCAGAAGTA
AGTTGGCCGCAGTGTTATCACTCATGGTTATGGCAGCACTGCATAATTCTCTTACTGTCATGCCATCCGT
AAGATGCTTTTCTGTGACTGGTGAGTACTCAACCAAGTCATTCTGAGAATAGTGTATGCGGCGACCGAGT
TGCTCTTGCCCGGCGTCAATACGGGATAATACCGCGCCACATAGCAGAACTTTAAAAGTGCTCATCATTG
GAAAACGTTCTTCGGGGCGAAAACTCTCAAGGATCTTACCGCTGTTGAGATCCAGTTCGATGTAACCCAC
TCGTGCACCCAACTGATCTTCAGCATCTTTTACTTTCACCAGCGTTTCTGGGTGAGCAAAAACAGGAAGG
CAAAATGCCGCAAAAAAGGGAATAAGGGCGACACGGAAATGTTGAATACTCATACTCTTCCTTTTTCAAT
ATTATTGAAGCATTTATCAGGGTTATTGTCTCATGAGCGGATACATATTTGAATGTATTTAGAAAAATAA
ACAAATAGGGGTTCCGCGCACATTTCCCCGAAAAGTGCCACCTGACGTCTAAGAAACCATTATTATCATG
ACATTAACCTATAAAAATAGGCGTATCACGAGGCCCTTTCGTCTCGCGCGTTTCGGTGATGACGGTGAAA
ACCTCTGACACATGCAGCTCCCGGAGACGGTCACAGCTTGTCTGTAAGCGGATGCCGGGAGCAGACAAGC
CCGTCAGGGCGCGTCAGCGGGTGTTGGCGGGTGTCGGGGCTGGCTTAACTATGCGGCATCAGAGCAGATT
GTACTGAGAGTGCACCATATCGACATGCCCGCCGTGACCGTCGAGAACCCGCTGACGCTGCCCCGCGTAT
CCGCACCCGCCGACGCCGTCGCACGTCCCGTGCTCACCGTGACCACCGCGCCCAGCGGTTTCGAGGGCGA
GGGCTTCCCGGTGCGCCGCGCGTTCGCCGGGATCAACTACCGCCACCTCGACCCGTTCATCATGATGGAC
CAGATGGGTGAGGTGGAGTACGCGCCCGGGGAGCCCAAGGGCACGCCCTGGCACCCGCACCGCGGCTTCG
AGACCGTGACCTACATCGTCGATATGCGGTGTGAAATACCGCACCGAATCGCGCGGAACTAACGACAGTC
GCTCCAAGGTCGTCGAACAAAAGGTGAATGTGTTGCGGAGAGCGGGTGGGAGACAGCGAAAGAGCAACTA
CGAAACGTGGTGTGGTGGAGGTGAATTATGAAGAGGGCGCGCGATTTGAAAAGTATGTATATAAAAAATA
TATCCCGGTGTTTTATGTAGCGATAAACGAGTTTTTGATGTAAGGTATGCAGGTGTGTAAGTCTTTTGGT
TAGAAGACAAATCCAAAGTCTACTTGTGGGGATGTTCGAAGGGGAAATACTTGTATTCTATAGGTCATAT
CTTGTTTTTATTGGCACAAATATAATTACATTAGCTTTTTGAGGGGGCAATAAACAGTAAACACGATGGT
AATAATGGTAAAAAAAAAAAACAAGCAGTTATTTCGGATATATGTCGGCTACTCCTTGCGTCGGGCCCGA
AGTCTTAGAGCCAGATATGCGAGCACCCGGAAGCTCACGATGAGAATGGCCAGAC
Features (pLannotate 1.2.2; 20 found; start..end, strand, type, name):
      1..233     -  misc_feature   P element 3' end: P element 3' end
    246..686     +  CDS            GAL4 DNA binding domain: DNA binding domain of the GAL4 transcriptional activator; Saccharomyces cerevisiae GAL4 (truncated)
   1476..2081    +  CDS            lexA: LEXA_ECOLI - Also known as exrA, spr, tsl, umuA. Experimental evidence at protein level: Swiss-Prot protein existence level 1. Represses a number of genes involved in the response to DNA damage (SOS response), including recA and lexA. Binds to the 16 bp palindromic sequence 5'-CTGTATATATATACAG-3'. In the presence of single- stranded DNA, RecA interacts with LexA causing an autocatalytic cleavage which disrupts the DNA-binding part of LexA, leading to derepression of the SOS regulon and eventually DNA repair. Implicated in hydroxy radical-mediated cell death induced by hydroxyurea treatment (Pu
   2988..4187    +  CDS            GAL4 (fragment): GAL4 transcriptional activator; Saccharomyces cerevisiae GAL4
   4187..4214    +  promoter       hsp70 promoter (fragment): Drosophila melanogaster hsp70Bb promoter
   5381..5424    +  misc_RNA       tracrRNA (fragment): trans-activating CRISPR RNA for the Streptococcus pyogenes CRISPR/Cas9 system
   5460..5880    +  promoter       dU6-3 promoter: RNA polymerase III promoter for Drosophila U6-3 snRNA (Port et al., 2014)
   5919..5962    +  misc_RNA       tracrRNA (fragment): trans-activating CRISPR RNA for the Streptococcus pyogenes CRISPR/Cas9 system
   8058..8768    +  CDS            mTagBFP2: mTagBFP2 is a basic (constitutively fluorescent) blue fluorescent protein published in 2011, derived from Entacmaea quadricolor. It is reported to be a very rapidly-maturing monomer with very low acid sensitivity.
   9444..13563   +  gene           mini-white: white; This modified version of the white gene lacks part of the first intron.
  13574..14159   -  misc_feature   P element 5' end: No description available
  14160..14388   -  CDS            mini-white (fragment): Drosophila white gene eye color pigment; white; This is a modified version of the white gene lacking part of the first intron.
  14394..14982   -  rep_origin     ori: high-copy-number ColE1/pMB1/pBR322/pUC origin of replication
  15153..16013   -  CDS            AmpR: β-lactamase; bla; confers resistance to ampicillin, carbenicillin, and related antibiotics
  16014..16118   -  promoter       AmpR promoter: bla
  16213..16248   +  CDS            rop (fragment): Rop protein, which maintains plasmids at low copy number; rop
  16350..16400   +  misc_feature   bom (fragment): basis of mobility region from pBR322
  16593..16662   -  protein_bind   attB: attB site for the φC31 integrase (Groth et al., 2000) phage φC31 integrase
  16682..16704   +  misc_feature   bom (fragment): basis of mobility region from pBR322
  16703..1       -  gene           mini-white (fragment) (across the origin): white; This modified version of the white gene lacks part of the first intron.
