[The description below was written by a language model from this plasmid's Addgene catalogue record and pLannotate feature annotations shown in this document.]
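Description:
pHACK(Gal4)-DONR(T2A-LexAGAD) is a 17.2 kb Drosophila transgenic donor plasmid built on the pACGCB(2.1)-Gal4 backbone and designed for CRISPR-mediated, homology-assisted conversion of existing Gal4 lines into LexAGAD drivers. In bacteria it is maintained as a high-copy plasmid through a ColE1/pUC-type origin and selected with ampicillin via the AmpR β-lactamase cassette. For introduction into the fly genome it carries P element 5' and 3' ends as well as a φC31 attB site, so either transposition or site-specific integration is possible, with a mini-white gene providing an eye-colour marker for transformants.

The payload is a synthetic T2A-LexAGAD insert flanked by two stretches of yeast GAL4 coding sequence: a truncated segment covering the DNA-binding domain upstream and a roughly 1.2 kb GAL4 fragment downstream. These appear to serve as homology arms that direct repair into a Gal4 transgene. The annotation detects the bacterial LexA coding region of the insert; the T2A peptide and the GAD activation portion are named in the record but not annotated separately. Once inserted in frame, the T2A ribosomal-skipping sequence would release LexAGAD from the truncated Gal4 product, so the original enhancer pattern drives LexAop targets instead of UAS targets. A dU6-3 Pol III promoter and two guide RNA scaffold (tracrRNA) fragments indicate that the donor also expresses guide RNAs, presumably targeting Gal4, although their targets are not stated. An mTagBFP2 coding sequence is also present, probably as a visible marker, but its promoter is not annotated; only a short hsp70 promoter fragment is detected elsewhere. The construct is part of a toolkit for converting Gal4 into LexA and Flippase transgenes.
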