Addgene plasmid #194769: pHACK(Gal4)-DONR(T2A-LexAGAD)
Purpose: To insert T2A-LexAGAD into Gal4 coding sequence in Drosophila, converting Gal4 into a T2A-LexAGAD transgene.
Depositing lab: Chun Han. Depositing organization: Cornell University. Publication: A toolkit for converting Gal4 into LexA and Flippase transgenes in Drosophila. Karuparti S, Yeung AT, Wang B, Guicardi PF, Han C. G3 (Bethesda). 2023 Mar 9;13(3):jkad003. doi: 10.1093/g3journal/jkad003. PubMed 36617215.
Backbone
  Vector backbone: pACGCB(2.1)-Gal4
  Vector type: Insect Expression, CRISPR
Growth in bacteria
  Bacterial resistance: Ampicillin, 100 μg/mL
  Growth temperature: 37°C
  Growth strain: DH5alpha
  Copy number: High Copy
Gene/Insert
  Gene/Insert name: T2A-LexAGAD
  Species: Synthetic
  Cloning method: Gibson Cloning
  Sequencing primers: 5′ unknown
Terms and licenses: Academic/Nonprofit Terms; Industry Terms: Not Available to Industry
How to cite: pHACK(Gal4)-DONR(T2A-LexAGAD) was a gift from Chun Han (Addgene plasmid # 194769 ; http://n2t.net/addgene:194769 ; RRID:Addgene_194769)
